Addgene plasmid #180515: pLX-TRV1
Purpose: Agrobacterium tumefaciens-based expression of TRV1
Depositing lab: Jose-Antonio Daros. Depositing organization: Instituto de Biologia Molecular y Celular de Plantas. Publication: Simplifying plant gene silencing and genome editing logistics by a one-Agrobacterium system for simultaneous delivery of multipartite virus vectors. Aragones V, Aliaga F, Pasin F, Daros JA. Biotechnol J. 2022 Mar 24:e2100504. doi: 10.1002/biot.202100504. PubMed 35332696.
Backbone
  Vector backbone: pLX-Z4
  Total vector size (bp): 10774
  Vector type: Plant Expression
Growth in bacteria
  Bacterial resistance: Gentamicin, 10 μg/mL
  Growth temperature: 37°C
  Growth strain: DH5alpha
  Copy number: Low Copy
Gene/Insert
  Gene/Insert name: Tobacco rattle virus RNA1
  Promoter: 35S CaMV
  Cloning method: Gibson Cloning
  Sequencing primers: 5′ CAGCAGCGGCAGGATATATGGC; 3′ ATATATCCTGCCATCAGTCATC
Terms and licenses: Academic/Nonprofit Terms; Industry Terms: Not Available to Industry
How to cite: pLX-TRV1 was a gift from Jose-Antonio Daros (Addgene plasmid # 180515 ; http://n2t.net/addgene:180515 ; RRID:Addgene_180515)
