[The description below was written by a language model from this plasmid's Addgene catalogue record and pLannotate feature annotations shown in this document.]
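Description:
pLX-TRV1 is a 10,774 bp plant expression binary vector built on the pLX-Z4 backbone and designed for Agrobacterium tumefaciens-mediated delivery of an infectious clone of Tobacco rattle virus (TRV) RNA1. The backbone carries an incP-type oriV origin together with the trfA gene, whose product binds and activates oriV. This arrangement gives low-copy, broad-host-range replication suitable for both E. coli and Agrobacterium. Selection is by gentamicin, conferred by the aacC1 acetyltransferase (GmR) driven by a class 1 integron Pc promoter. A nopaline-type left border T-DNA repeat is annotated; a right border is not listed in the feature table, although one would be expected in a functional T-DNA vector. Short hits to a CloDF13 origin, Tn5 transposase and a Plasmodium protein are fragments and probably annotation artefacts or backbone remnants.

The payload is the TRV RNA1 cDNA, inserted by Gibson cloning under the cauliflower mosaic virus 35S promoter. The feature table annotates this as a 35S enhancer region followed by the minimal 35S promoter. The viral segment encodes the 194K replicase, which has methyltransferase/capping and helicase activities, followed by the movement protein that mediates cell-to-cell spread through plasmodesmata, and the 16K protein. The 3′ end of the virus includes a tRNA-like structure pseudoknot and is followed by a hepatitis delta virus ribozyme, which self-cleaves to produce a near-authentic viral 3′ terminus, and then a CaMV polyadenylation signal.

TRV is bipartite, so RNA1 supplies the replication and movement functions and is paired with an RNA2-based vector. The associated publication describes a one-Agrobacterium system that delivers multipartite virus vectors simultaneously for plant gene silencing and genome editing.
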