Features (pLannotate 1.2.2; 16 found; start..end, strand, type, name):
      1..258     +  promoter       35SPPDK promoter (fragment): hybrid promoter consisting of the cauliflower mosaic virus 35S enhancer fused to the maize C4PPDK basal promoter (Yoo et al., 2007)
    257..303     +  promoter       minimal CaMV 35S promoter: minimal 35S promoter from cauliflower mosaic virus
    505..5625    +  CDS            194K_TRVSY: Protein inferred from homology: Swiss-Prot protein existence level 3. [Replicase small subunit]: is a methyltransferase active in RNA capping and an RNA helicase. Methyltransferase displays a cytoplasmic capping enzyme activity. This function is necessary since all viral RNAs are synthesized in the cytoplasm, and host capping enzymes are restricted to the nucleus. Helicase region probably exhibits NTPase and RNA unwinding activities (Potential). From Tobacco rattle virus (strain SYM).
   5630..6385    +  CDS            MVP_TRVPP: Protein inferred from homology: Swiss-Prot protein existence level 3. Transports viral genome to neighboring plant cells directly through plasmosdesmata, without any budding. The movement protein allows efficient cell to cell propagation, by bypassing the host cell wall barrier. Displays RNA-binding activity. From Tobacco rattle virus (isolate PpK20) (TRV).
   6413..6835    +  CDS            V16K_TRVSY: Protein predicted: Swiss-Prot protein existence level 4. From Tobacco rattle virus (strain SYM).
   7053..7092    +  ncRNA          TLS-PK6: Accession: RF01101 - Pseudoknot of tRNA-like structure
   7091..7163    +  ncRNA          HDV ribozyme (fragment): Accession: RF00094 - Hepatitis delta virus ribozyme
   7205..7365    +  polyA_signal   CaMV poly(A) signal (fragment): cauliflower mosaic virus polyadenylation signal
   7506..7565    -  CDS            YDH2_PLAFS (fragment): Protein predicted: Swiss-Prot protein existence level 4. From Plasmodium falciparum (isolate fcm17 / Senegal).
   7627..8160    -  CDS            GmR: gentamycin acetyltransferase; aacC1; confers resistance to gentamycin
   8349..8377    -  promoter       Pc promoter: intI1 (promoter lies within the coding sequence); class 1 integron promoter
   8452..9600    -  CDS            trfA: trans-acting replication protein that binds to and activates oriV
   9652..9933    -  CDS            tnpA (fragment): TN5P_ECOLX - Also known as tnp. Experimental evidence at protein level: Swiss-Prot protein existence level 1. Mediates transposition of transposon Tn5 by a 'cut and paste' mechanism. First, the monomeric transposase binds the 19 bp inverted DNA repeats flanking the transposon. Then, dimerization of the DNA- bound transposase creates a synaptic DNA complex. After nicking of the first DNA strand, excision of the transposon proceeds through a series of intermediates. The transposase then mediates the insertion of the transposon at a new site by strand transfer. The activity of the wild- type tran
   9993..10524   -  rep_origin     oriV: incP origin of replication
  10580..10615   -  rep_origin     CloDF13 ori (fragment): Plasmids containing the CloDF13 (CDF) origin of replication can be propagated in E. coli cells that contain additional plasmids with compatible origins.
  10656..10680   +  misc_feature   LB T-DNA repeat: left border repeat from nopaline C58 T-DNA
>Addgene plasmid #180515 | pLX-TRV1 | addgene full sequence | sequence record 355072 | Addgene NGS Result
GATTCCATTGCCCAGCTATCTGTCACTTTATTGTGAAGATAGTGGAAAAGGAAGGTGGCTCCTACAAATG
CCATCATTGCGATAAAGGAAAGGCCATCGTTGAAGATGCCTCTGCCGACAGTGGTCCCAAAGATGGACCC
CCACCCACGAGGAGCATCGTGGAAAAAGAAGACGTTCCAACCACGTCTTCAAAGCAAGTGGATTGATGTG
ATATCTCCACTGACGTAAGGGATGACGCACAATCCCACTATCCTTCGCAAGACCCTTCCTCTATATAAGG
AAGTTCATTTCATTTGGAGAGGATAAAACATTTCAATCCTTTGAACGCGGTAGAACGTGCTAATTGGATT
TTGGTGAGAACGCGGTAGAACGTACTTATCACCTACAGTTTTATTTTGTTTTTCTTTTTGGTTTAATCTA
TCCAGCTTAGTACCGAGTGGGGGAAAGTGACTGGTGTGCCTAAAACCTTTTCTTTGATACTTTGTAAAAA
TACATACAGATACAATGGCGAACGGTAACTTCAAGTTGTCTCAATTGCTCAATGTGGACGAGATGTCTGC
TGAGCAGAGGAGTCATTTCTTTGACTTGATGCTGACTAAACCTGATTGTGAGATCGGGCAAATGATGCAA
AGAGTTGTTGTTGATAAAGTCGATGACATGATTAGAGAAAGAAAGACTAAAGATCCAGTGATTGTTCATG
AAGTTCTTTCTCAGAAGGAACAGAACAAGTTGATGGAAATTTATCCTGAATTCAATATCGTGTTTAAAGA
CGACAAAAACATGGTTCATGGGTTTGCGGCTGCTGAGCGAAAACTACAAGCTTTATTGCTTTTAGATAGA
GTTCCTGCTCTGCAAGAGGTGGATGACATCGGTGGTCAATGGTCGTTTTGGGTAACTAGAGGTGAGAAAA
GGATTCATTCCTGTTGTCCAAATCTAGATATTCGGGATGATCAGAGAGAAATTTCTCGACAGATATTTCT
TACTGCTATTGGTGATCAAGCTAGAAGTGGTAAGAGACAGATGTCGGAGAATGAGCTGTGGATGTATGAC
CAATTTCGTGAAAATATTGCTGCGCCTAACGCGGTTAGGTGCAATAATACATATCAGGGTTGTACATGTA
GGGGTTTTTCTGATGGTAAGAAGAAAGGCGCGCAGTATGCGATAGCTCTTCACAGCCTGTATGACTTCAA
GTTGAAAGACTTGATGGCTACTATGGTTGAGAAGAAAACTAAAGTGGTTCATGCTGCTATGCTTTTTGCT
CCTGAAAGTATGTTAGTGGACGAAGGTCCATTACCTTCTGTTGACGGTTACTACATGAAGAAGAACGGGA
AGATCTATTTCGGTTTTGAGAAAGATCCTTCCTTTTCTTACATTCATGACTGGGAAGAGTACAAGAAGTA
TCTACTGGGGAAGCCAGTGAGTTACCAAGGGAATGTGTTCTACTTCGAACCGTGGCAGGTGAGAGGAGAC
ACAATGCTTTTTTCGATCTACAGGATAGCTGGAGTTCCGAGGAGGTCTCTATCATCGCAAGAGTACTACC
GAAGAATATATATCAGTAGATGGGAAAACATGGTTGTTGTCCCAATTTTCGATCTGGTCGAATCAACGCG
AGAGTTGGTCAAGAAAGACCTGTTTGTAGAGAAACAATTCATGGACAAGTGTTTGGATTACATAGCTAGG
TTATCTGACCAGCAGCTGACCATAAGCAATGTTAAATCATACTTGAGTTCAAATAATTGGGTCTTATTCA
TAAACGGGGCGGCCGTGAAGAACAAGCAAAGTGTAGATTCTCGAGATTTACAGTTGTTGGCTCAAACTTT
GCTAGTGAAGGAACAAGTGGCGAGACCTGTCATGAGGGAGTTGCGTGAAGCAATTCTGACTGAGACGAAA
CCTATCACGTCATTGACTGATGTGCTGGGTTTAATATCAAGAAAACTGTGGAAGCAGTTTGCTAACAAGA
TCGCAGTCGGCGGATTCGTTGGCATGGTTGGTACTCTAATTGGATTCTATCCAAAGAAGGTACTAACCTG
GGCGAAGGACACACCAAATGGTCCAGAACTATGTTACGAGAACTCGCACAAAACCAAGGTGATAGTATTT
CTGAGTGTTGTGTATGCCATTGGAGGAATCACGCTTATGCGTCGAGACATCCGAGATGGACTGGTGAAAA
AACTATGTGATATGTTTGATATCAAACGGGGGGCCCATGTCTTAGACGTTGAGAATCCGTGCCGCTATTA
TGAAATCAACGATTTCTTTAGCAGTCTGTATTCGGCATCTGAGTCCGGTGAGACCGTTTTACCAGATTTA
TCCGAGGTAAAAGCCAAGTCTGATAAGCTATTGCAGCAGAAGAAAGAAATCGCTGACGAGTTTCTAAGTG
CAAAATTCTCTAACTATTCTGGCAGTTCGGTGAGAACTTCTCCACCATCGGTGGTCGGTTCATCTCGAAG
CGGACTGGGTCTGTTGTTGGAAGACAGTAACGTGCTGACCCAAGCTAGAGTTGGAGTTTCAAGAAAGGTA
GACGATGAGGAGATCATGGAGCAGTTTCTGAGTGGTCTTATTGACACTGAAGCAGAAATTGACGAGGTTG
TTTCAGCCTTTTCAGCTGAATGTGAAAGAGGGGAAACAAGCGGTACAAAGGTGTTGTGTAAACCTTTAAC
GCCACCAGGATTTGAGAACGTGTTGCCAGCTGTCAAACCTTTGGTCAGCAAAGGAAAAACGGTCAAACGT
GTCGATTACTTCCAAGTGATGGGAGGTGAGAGATTACCAAAAAGGCCGGTTGTCAGTGGAGACGATTCTG
TGGACGCTAGAAGAGAGTTTCTGTACTACTTAGATGCGGAGAGAGTCGCTCAAAATGATGAAATTATGTC
TCTGTATCGTGACTATTCGAGAGGAGTTATTCGAACTGGAGGTCAGAATTACCCGCACGGACTGGGAGTG
TGGGATGTGGAGATGAAGAACTGGTGCATACGTCCAGTGGTCACTGAACATGCTTATGTGTTCCAACCAG
ACAAACGTATGGATGATTGGTCGGGATACTTAGAAGTGGCTGTTTGGGAACGAGGTATGTTGGTCAACGA
CTTCGCGGTCGAAAGGATGAGTGATTATGTCATAGTTTGCGATCAGACGTATCTTTGCAATAACAGGTTG
ATCTTGGACAATTTAAGTGCCCTGGATCTAGGACCAGTTAACTGTTCTTTTGAATTAGTTGACGGTGTAC
CTGGTTGTGGTAAGTCGACAATGATTGTCAACTCAGCTAATCCTTGTGTCGATGTGGTTCTCTCTACTGG
GAGAGCAGCAACCGACGACTTGATCGAGAGATTCGCGAGCAAAGGTTTTCCATGCAAATTGAAAAGGAGA
GTGAAGACGGTTGATTCTTTTTTGATGCATTGTGTTGATGGTTCTTTAACCGGAGACGTGTTGCATTTCG
ATGAAGCTCTCATGGCCCATGCTGGTATGGTGTACTTTTGCGCTCAGATAGCTGGTGCTAAACGATGTAT
CTGTCAAGGAGATCAGAATCAAATTTCTTTCAAGCCTAGGGTATCTCAAGTTGATTTGAGGTTTTCTAGT
CTGGTCGGAAAGTTTGACATTGTTACAGAAAAAAGAGAAACTTACAGAAGTCCAGCAGATGTGGCTGCCG
TATTGAACAAGTACTATACTGGAGATGTCAGAACACATAACGCGACTGCTAATTCGATGACGGTGAGGAA
GATTGTGTCTAAAGAACAGGTTTCTTTGAAGCCTGGTGCTCAGTACATAACTTTCCTTCAGTCTGAGAAG
AAGGAGTTGGTAAATTTGTTGGCATTGAGGAAAGTGGCAGCTAAAGTGAGTACAGTACACGAGTCGCAAG
GAGAGACATTCAAAGATGTAGTCCTAGTCAGGACGAAACCTACGGATGACTCAATCGCTAGAGGTCGGGA
GTACTTAATCGTGGCGTTGTCGCGTCACACACAATCACTTGTGTATGAAACTGTGAAAGAGGACGATGTA
AGCAAAGAGATCAGGGAAAGTGCCGCGCTTACGAAGGCGGCTTTGGCAAGATTTTTTGTTACTGAGACCG
TCTTATGACGGTTTCGGTCTAGGTTTGATGTCTTTAGACATCATGAAGGGCCTTGCGCCGTTCCAGATTC
AGGTACGATTACGGACTTGGAGATGTGGTACGACGCTTTGTTTCCGGGAAATTCGTTAAGAGACTCAAGC
CTAGACGGGTATTTGGTGGCAACGACTGATTGCAATTTGCGATTAGACAATGTTACGATCAAAAGTGGAA
ACTGGAAAGACAAGTTTGCTGAAAAAGAAACGTTTCTGAAACCGGTTATTCGTACTGCTATGCCTGACAA
AAGGAAGACTACTCAGTTGGAGAGTTTGTTAGCATTGCAGAAAAGGAACCAAGCGGCACCCGATCTACAA
GAAAATGTGCACGCGACAGTTCTAATCGAAGAGACGATGAAGAAGCTGAAATCTGTTGTCTACGATGTGG
GAAAAATTCGGGCTGATCCTATTGTCAATAGAGCTCAAATGGAGAGATGGTGGAGAAATCAAAGCACAGC
GGTACAGGCTAAGGTAGTAGCAGATGTGAGAGAGTTACATGAAATAGACTATTCGTCTTACATGTATATG
ATCAAATCTGACGTGAAACCTAAGACTGATTTAACACCGCAATTTGAATACTCAGCTCTACAGACTGTTG
TGTATCACGAGAAGTTGATCAACTCGTTGTTCGGTCCAATTTTCAAAGAAATTAATGAACGCAAGTTGGA
TGCTATGCAACCACATTTTGTGTTCAACACGAGAATGACATCGAGTGATTTAAACGATCGAGTGAAGTTC
TTAAATACGGAAGCGGCTTACGACTTTGTTGAGATAGACATGTCTAAATTCGACAAGTCGGCAAATCGCT
TCCATTTACAACTGCAGCTGGAGATTTACAGGTTATTTGGGCTAGATGAGTGGGCGGCCTTCCTTTGGGA
GGTGTCGCACACTCAAACTACTGTGAGAGATATTCAAAATGGTATGATGGCGCATATTTGGTACCAACAA
AAGAGTGGAGATGCTGATACTTATAATGCAAATTCAGATAGAACACTGTGTGCACTCTTGTCTGAATTAC
CATTGGAGAAAGCAGTCATGGTTACATATGGAGGAGATGACTCACTGATTGCGTTTCCTAGAGGAACGCA
GTTTGTTGATCCGTGTCCAAAGTTGGCTACTAAGTGGAATTTCGAGTGCAAGATTTTTAAGTACGATGTC
CCAATGTTTTGTGGGAAGTTCTTGCTTAAGACGTCATCGTGTTACGAGTTCGTGCCAGATCCGGTAAAAG
TTCTGACGAAGTTGGGGAAAAAGAGTATAAAGGATGTGCAACATTTAGCCGAGATCTACATCTCGCTGAA
TGATTCCAATAGAGCTCTTGGGAACTACATGGTGGTATCCAAACTGTCCGAGTCTGTTTCAGACCGGTAT
TTGTACAAAGGTGATTCTGTTCATGCGCTTTGTGCGCTATGGAAGCATATTAAGAGTTTTACAGCTCTGT
GTACATTATTCCGAGACGAAAACGATAAGGAATTGAACCCGGCTAAGGTTGATTGGAAGAAGGCACAGAG
AGCTGTGTCAAACTTTTACGACTGGTAATATGGAAGACAAGTCATTGGTCACCTTGAAGAAGAAGACTTT
CGAAGTCTCAAAATTCTCAAATCTAGGGGCCATTGAATTGTTTGTGGACGGTAGGAGGAAGAGACCGAAG
TATTTTCACAGAAGAAGAGAAACTGTCCTAAATCATGTTGGTGGGAAGAAGAGTGAACACAAGTTAGACG
TTTTTGACCAAAGGGATTACAAAATGATTAAATCTTACGCGTTTCTAAAGATAGTAGGTGTACAACTAGT
TGTAACATCACATCTACCTGCAGATACGCCTGGGTTCATTCAAATCGATCTGTTGGATTCGAGACTTACT
GAGAAAAGAAAGAGAGGAAAGACTATTCAGAGATTCAAAGCTCGAGCTTGCGATAACTGTTCAGTTGCGC
AGTACAAGGTTGAATACAGTATTTCCACACAGGAGAACGTACTTGATGTCTGGAAGGTGGGTTGTATTTC
TGAGGGCGTTCCGGTCTGTGACGGTACATACCCTTTCAGTATCGAAGTGTCGCTAATATGGGTTGCTACT
GATTCGACTAGGCGCCTCAATGTGGAAGAACTGAACAGTTCGGATTACATTGAAGGCGATTTTACCGATC
AAGAGGTTTTCGGTGAGTTCATGTCTTTGAAACAAGTGGAGATGAAGACGATTGAGGCGAAGTACGATGG
TCCTTACAGACCAGCTACTACTAGACCTAAGTCATTATTGTCAAGTGAAGATGTTAAGAGAGCGTCTAAT
AAGAAAAACTCGTCTTAATGCATAAAGAAATTTATTGTCAATATGACGTGTGTACTCAAGGGTTGTGTGA
ATGAAGTCACTGTTCTTGGTCACGAGACGTGTAGTATCGGTCATGCTAACAAATTGCGAAAGCAAGTTGC
TGACATGGTTGGTGTCACACGTAGGTGTGCGGAAAATAATTGTGGATGGTTTGTCTGTGTTGTTATCAAT
GATTTTACTTTTGATGTGTATAATTGTTGTGGCCGTAGTCACCTTGAAAAGTGTCGTAAACGTGTTGAAA
CAAGAAATCGAGAAATTTGGAAACAAATTCGACGAAATCAAGCTGAAAACATGTCTGCGACAGCTAAAAA
GTCTCATAATTCGAAGACCTCTAAGAAGAAATTCAAAGAGGACAGAGAATTTGGGACACCAAAAAGATTT
TTAAGAGATGATGTTCCTTTCGGGATTGATCGTTTGTTTGCTTTTTGATTTTATTATATATTGTTATCTG
TTTCTGTATATAGACTGTTTGAGATTGGCGCTTGGCCGACTCATTGTCTTACCATAGGGGAACGGACTTT
GTTTGTGTTGTTATTTTATTTGTATTTTATTAAAATTCTCAATGATCTGAAAAGGCCTCGAGGCTAAGAG
ATTATTGGGGGGTGAGTAAGTACTTTTAAAGTGATGATGGTTACAAAGGCAAAAGGGGTAAAACCCCTCG
CCTACGTAAGCGTTATTACGCCCGGGTCGGCATGGCATCTCCACCTCCTCGCGGTCCGACCTGGGCTACT
TCGGTAGGCTAAGGGAGAAGCGCTGAAATCACCAGTCTCTCTCTACAAATCTATCTCTCTCTATTTTCTC
CATAAATAATGTGTGAGTAGTTTCCCGATAAGGGAAATTAGGGTTCTTATAGGGTTTCGCTCATGTGTTG
AGCATATAAGAAACCCTTAGTATGTATTTGTATTTGTAAAATACTTCTATCAATAAAATTTCTAATTCCT
AAAACCAAAATCCAGGTCAGGAGACGGGACAAGGATGCGCCTGCAGGTTGTTGATGATGTGATGACTGAT
GGCAGGATATATGTGGTTGTAATTCATTTCTACCGTGTAATTTACTGTATTTTTTTGTTTGTTCGTTCGT
TTGTAAAAATATTTTTTGGAAGCAAAAAATTAGCGCAAGAAGACAAAAATCACCTTGCGCTAATGCTCTG
TTACAGGCGCGCCAATTTACCCAACAACTCCGCGGCCGGGAAGCCGATCTCGGCTTGAACGAATTGTTAG
GTGGCGGTACTTGGGTCGATATCAAAGTGCATCACTTCTTCCCGTATGCCCAACTTTGTATAGAGAGCCA
CTGCGGGATCGTCACCGTAATCTGCTTGCACGTAGATCACATAAGCACCAAGCGCGTTGGCCTCATGCTT
GAGGAGATTGATGAGCGCGGTGGCAATGCCCTGCCTCCGGTGCTCTCCGGAGACTGCGAGATCATAGATA
TAGATCTCACTACGCGGCTGCTCAAACTTGGGCAGAACGTAAGCCGCGAGAGCGCCAACAACCGCTTCTT
GGTCGAAGGCAGCAAGCGCGATGAATGTCTTACTACGGAGCAAGTTCCCGAGGTAATCGGAGTCCGGCTG
ATGTTGGGAGTAGGTGGCTACATCGCCGAACTCACGACCGAAAAGATCAAGAGCAGCCCGCATGGATTTG
ACTTGGTCAGGGCCGAGCCTACATGTGCGAATGATGCCCATACTTGAGCCACCTAACTTTGTTTTAGGGC
GACTGCCCTGCTGCGTAACATCGTTGCTGCTGCGTAACATCGTTGCTGCTCCATAACATCAAACATCGAC
CCACGGCGTAACGCGCTTGCTGCTTGGATGCCCGAGGCATAGGCTGTACAAAAAAACAGTCATAACAAGC
CATGAAAACCGCCACTGCGCCGTTACCACCGCTGCGTTCGGTCAAGGTTCTGGACCAGTTGCGTGAGCGC
ATACGCTACTTGCATTACAGTTTACGAACCGAACAGGCTTATGTCAAGATCGGATTGGCGGTTATGCGGT
TGCGATGCAGGTGGCTGCTGAACCCCCAGCCGGAACTGACCCCACAAGGCCCTAGCGTTTGCAATGCACC
AGGTCATCATTGACCCAGGCGTGTTCCACCAGGCCGCTGCCTCGCAACTCTTCGCAGGCTTCGCCGACCT
GCTCGCGCCACTTCTTCACGCGGGTGGAATCCGATCCGCACATGAGGCGGAAGGTTTCCAGCTTGAGCGG
GTACGGCTCCCGGTGCGAGCTGAAATAGTCGAACATCCGTCGGGCCGTCGGCGACAGCTTGCGGTACTTC
TCCCATATGAATTTCGTGTAGTGGTCGCCAGCAAACAGCACGACGATTTCCTCGTCGATCAGGACCTGGC
AACGGGACGTTTTCTTGCCACGGTCCAGGACGCGGAAGCGGTGCAGCAGCGACACCGATTCCAGGTGCCC
AACGCGGTCGGACGTGAAGCCCATCGCCGTCGCCTGTAGGCGCGACAGGCATTCCTCGGCCTTCGTGTAA
TACCGGCCATTGATCGACCAGCCCAGGTCCTGGCAAAGCTCGTAGAACGTGAAGGTGATCGGCTCGCCGA
TAGGGGTGCGCTTCGCGTACTCCAACACCTGCTGCCACACCAGTTCGTCATCGTCGGCCCGCAGCTCGAC
GCCGGTGTAGGTGATCTTCACGTCCTTGTTGACGTGGAAAATGACCTTGTTTTGCAGCGCCTCGCGCGGG
ATTTTCTTGTTGCGCGTGGTGAACAGGGCAGAGCGGGCCGTGTCGTTTGGCATCGCTCGCATCGTGTCCG
GCCACGGCGCAATATCGAACAAGGAAAGCTGCATTTCCTTGATCTGCTGCTTCGTGTGTTTCAGCAACGC
GGCCTGCTTGGCTTCGCTGACCTGTTTTGCCAGGTCCTCGCCGGCGGTTTTTCGCTTCTTGGTCGTCATA
GTTCCTCGCGTGTCGATGGTCATCGACTTCGCCAAACCTGCCGCCTCCTGTTCTAGCCGACGCGAACGCT
CCACGGCGGCCGATGGCGCGGGCAGGGCAGGGGGAGCCAGTTGCACGCTGTCGCGCTCGATCTTGGCCGT
AGCTTGCTGGACTATCGAGCCGACGGACTGGAAGGTTTCGCGGGGCGCACGCATGACGGTGCGGCTTGCG
ATGGTTTCGGCATCCTCGGCGGAAAACCCCGCGTCGATCAGTTCTTGCCTGTATGCCTTCCGGTCAAACG
TCCGATTCATTCACCCTCCTTGCGGGATTGCCCCGGAATTAATTCCCCGGATCGATCCGTCGATCTTGAT
CCCCTGCGCCATCAGATCCTTGGCGGCAAGAAAGCCATCCAGTTTACTTTGCAGGGCTTCCCAACCTTAC
CAGAGGGCGCCCCAGCTGGCAATTCCGGTTCGCTTGCTGTCCATAAAACCGCCCAGTCTAGCTATCGCCA
TGTAAGCCCACTGCAAGCTACCTGCTTTCTCTTTGCGCTTGCGTTTTCCCTTGTCCAGATAGCCCAGTAG
CTGACATTCATCCGGGGTCAGCACCGTTTCTGCGGACTGGCTTTCTACGTGGCTGCCATTTTTGGGGTGA
GGCCGTTCGCGGCCGAGGGGCGCAGCCCCTGGGGGGATGGGAGGCCCGCGTTAGCGGGCCGGGAGGGTTC
GAGAAGGGGGGGCACCCCCCTTCGGCGTGCGCGGTCACGCGCACAGGGCGCAGCCCTGGTTAAAAACAAG
GTTTATAAATATTGGTTTAAAAGCAGGTTAAAAGACAGGTTAGCGGTGGCCGAAAAACGGGCGGAAACCC
TTGCAAATGCTGGATTTTCTGCCTGTGGACAGCCCCTCAAATGTCAATAGGTGCGCCCCTCATCTGTCAG
CACTCTGCCCCTCAAGTGTCAAGGATCGCGCCCCTCATCTGTCAGTAGTCGCGCCCCTCAAGTGTCAATA
CCGCAGGGCACTTATCCCCAGGCTTGTCCACATCATCTGTGGGAAACTCGCGTAAAATCAGGCGTTTTCG
CCGATTTGCGAGGCTGGCCAGCTCCACGTCGCCGGCCGAAATCGAGCCTGCCCCTCATCTGTCAACGCCG
CGCCGGGTGAGTCGGCCCCTCAAGTGTCAACGTCCGCCCCTCATCTGTCAGTGAGGGCCAAGTTTTCCGC
GAGGTATCCACAACGCCGGCGGCCCTACATGGCTCTGCTGTAGTGAGTGGGTTGCGCTCCGGCAGCGGTC
CTGATCCCCCGCAGAAAAAAAGGATCTCAAGAAGATCCTTTGATCTTTTCTACAGGCCTGCTGGTAATCG
CAGGCCTTTTTATTTTGGCAGGATATATTGTGGTGTAAACACTTACCGCACCTCTGCAGCAGCGGCAGGA
TATATGGCAGTGTAAACTCCATTTTCGAACGCGTTAATTAAGTAGCCTGGTCGAAACCGTCTCA
